>Addgene plasmid #15629 | RFP->M71-IRES-M71-IRES-tauGFP ACNF TV | addgene partial sequence | sequence record 22075 | 15629 with 1001A (AAGGCCTCTGAAACCCTAAG)
AAAGATATGTGTGCCACAGCCAGAATAGCTCAGCAAGTGTCAAATGCAGAAAACCAGCTCTCCAAGCAGG
GCAAGAACAGCCATTCACAAACTCCTTCTCTCCCACCACACAGGCTTCCCACCCAGACACAGGATCCACC
GGTCGCCACCATGGTGCGCTCCTCCAAGAACGTCATCAAGGAGTTCATGCGCTTCAAGGTGCGCATGGAG
GGCACCGTGAACGGCCACGAGTTCGAGATCGAGGGCGAGGGCGAGGGCCGCCCCTACGAGGGCCACAACA
CCGTGAAGCTGAAGGTGACCAAGGGCGGCCCCCTGCCCTTCGCCTGGGACATCCTGTCCCCCCAGTTCCA
GTACGGCTCCAAGGTGTACGTGAAGCACCCCGCCGACATCCCCGACTACAAGAAGCTGTCCTTCCCCGAG
GGCTTCAAGTGGGAGCGCGTGATGAACTTCGAGGACGGCGGCGTGGTGACCGTGACCCATGACTCCTCCC
TGCAGGACGGCTGCTTCATCTACAAGGTGAAGTTCATCGGCGTGAACTTCCCCTCCGACGGCCCCGTAAT
GCAGAAGAAGACCATGGGCTGGGAGGCCTCCACCGAGCGCCTGTACCCCCCGCGACGGCGTGCTGA
