>Addgene plasmid #15629 | RFP->M71-IRES-M71-IRES-tauGFP ACNF TV | addgene partial sequence | sequence record 22076 | 15629 with T496 (CCTAAGCGTATTCAACAAGG)
GATCTGATCTCGGGGCCTCGGTGCACATGCTTTACATGTGTTTAGTCGAGGTTAAAAAAACGTCTAGGCC
CCCCGAACCACGGGGACGTGGTTTTCCTTTGAAAAACACGATGATAATATGGCCACAACCATGGCTGAGC
CCCGCCAGGAGTTCGACGTGATGGAAGATCATGCTCAGGGGGACTACACCCTGCAAGACCAGGAGGGTGA
CATGGACCCCGGCCTGAAAGAGTCTCCCCTGCAGACCCCGGCCGATGATGGATCTGAGGAACCAGGCTCT
GAAACCTCTGATGCTAAGAGCACTCCGACGGCGGAAGATGCGACAGCACCCTTAGTGGATGAGGGAGCCC
CCGGTGAGCAGGCGGCCGCTCAGGCCCCCGCGGAGATCCCAGAAGGAACCGCAGCTGAAGAAGCAGGCAT
TGGCGACACGTCCAACCTGGAAGACCAAGCTGCCGGACACGTGACCCAAGCTCGCATGGTCAGTAAAGGC
AAAGATGGGACTGGACCCGATGACAAAAAAACCAAGGGGGCGGATGGTAAGCCTGGAACGAAGATTGCCA
CACCCCGGGGAGCAGCCCCTCCAGGCCAGAAAGGCCAGGCCAACGCCACCCGGATTCCAGCAAAAACCAC
TCCCACCCCGAAGACCTCGCCAGGTGAATCTGGGAAATCCGGGGACCGCAGCGGCTACAGCAGCCCCGGC
