[The description below was written by a language model from this plasmid's Addgene catalogue record.]
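Description:
RFP->M71-IRES-M71-IRES-tauGFP ACNF TV is a mouse gene-targeting vector ("TV") built in a pBS (pBluescript-type) backbone of about 3 kb and carrying a mouse-derived insert of roughly 16.2 kb. It is maintained in E. coli as a high-copy plasmid under ampicillin selection. The insert was assembled by restriction enzyme cloning and is flanked by standard M13 and reverse sequencing primer sites. No feature table accompanies the record, so the exact positions and lengths of homology arms, coding regions and regulatory elements are not documented here.

The construct name indicates the design. In this naming convention, "RFP->M71" denotes replacement of the coding sequence of the odorant receptor gene M71 with RFP at that locus. This is followed by two internal ribosome entry sites that allow cap-independent translation of further open reading frames from the same transcript: an M71 coding sequence, and tauGFP, a fusion of the microtubule-associated protein tau to GFP that labels axons. No exogenous promoter is recorded, which is consistent with expression depending on the endogenous targeted locus, though the record does not state this. "ACNF" most likely refers to a self-excising neomycin selection cassette that is removed by Cre in the male germline, but its composition is not described.

The associated publication concerns axon guidance of mouse olfactory sensory neurons by odorant receptors and the beta2 adrenergic receptor. The depositor notes that a mouse strain derived from this plasmid is available from a public repository, which indicates that the vector was used for homologous recombination to generate a knock-in line.
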