Addgene plasmid #15629: RFP->M71-IRES-M71-IRES-tauGFP ACNF TV
Depositing lab: Peter Mombaerts. Depositing organization: Rockefeller University. Publication: Axon guidance of mouse olfactory sensory neurons by odorant receptors and the beta2 adrenergic receptor. Feinstein P, Bozza T, Rodriguez I, Vassalli A, Mombaerts P. Cell. 2004 Jun 11. 117(6):833-46. 10.1016/j.cell.2004.05.013 PubMed 15186782.
Backbone
  Vector backbone: pBS
  Backbone size w/o insert (bp): 3000
  Vector type: high copy number
Growth in bacteria
  Bacterial resistance: Ampicillin, 100 μg/mL
  Growth temperature: 37°C
  Growth strain: DH5alpha
  Copy number: High Copy
Gene/Insert
  Gene/Insert name: RFP->M71-IRES-M71-IRES-tauGFP ACNF TV
  Species: M. musculus (mouse)
  Insert size (bp): 16200
  Cloning method: Restriction Enzyme
  Sequencing primers: 5′ m13; 3′ reverse
Terms and licenses: Academic/Nonprofit Terms; Industry Terms: Not Available to Industry
Depositor comments: The mouse strain that was derived from this plasmid is available from The Jackson Laboratory: http://jaxmice.jax.org/strain/006689.html
How to cite: RFP->M71-IRES-M71-IRES-tauGFP ACNF TV was a gift from Peter Mombaerts (Addgene plasmid # 15629 ; http://n2t.net/addgene:15629 ; RRID:Addgene_15629)
